Addgene plasmid #135536: pCAG_Xph15-SNAPf-CCR5TC
Purpose: Encodes a specific PSD-95 binder (Xph15) fused to SNAPf, CCR5 left-handed zinc finger, and KRAB(A) transcriptional repressor domain
Depositing lab: Matthieu Sainlos. Depositing organization: CNRS UMR 5297, Institut Interdisciplinaire de Neurosciences (IINS). Publication: Engineering paralog-specific PSD-95 recombinant binders as minimally interfering multimodal probes for advanced imaging techniques. Rimbault C, Breillat C, Compans B, Toulme E, Nunes Vicente F, Fernandez-Monreal M, Mascalchi P, Genuer C, Puente-Munoz V, Gauthereau I, Hosy E, Claverol S, Giannone G, Chamma I, Mackereth CD, Poujol C, Choquet D, Sainlos M. Elife. 2024 Jan 3;13:e69620. doi: 10.7554/eLife.69620. PubMed 38167295.
Backbone
  Vector backbone: pCAG
  Backbone manufacturer: Don B. Arnold lab (USC)
  Backbone size w/o insert (bp): 6672
  Total vector size (bp): 7354
  Vector type: Mammalian Expression
Growth in bacteria
  Bacterial resistance: Ampicillin, 100 μg/mL
  Growth temperature: 37°C
  Growth strain: DH5alpha
  Copy number: Low Copy
Gene/Insert
  Gene/Insert name: Xph15
  Species: Synthetic
  Insert size (bp): 582
  Promoter: CAG
  Tag / fusion protein: SNAPf (C terminal on insert)
  Cloning method: Restriction Enzyme; 5′ cloning site BglII (not destroyed); 3′ cloning site NheI (not destroyed)
  Sequencing primers: 5′ pCAG-F; 3′ GGTTCTGATGTGCCTGCTCA
Terms and licenses: Academic/Nonprofit Terms; Industry Terms: Not Available to Industry
Depositor comments: Please visit https://doi.org/10.1101/2021.04.07.438431 for bioRxiv preprint.
How to cite: pCAG_Xph15-SNAPf-CCR5TC was a gift from Matthieu Sainlos (Addgene plasmid # 135536 ; http://n2t.net/addgene:135536 ; RRID:Addgene_135536)
