[The description below was written by a language model from this plasmid's Addgene catalogue record and pLannotate feature annotations shown in this document.]
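Description:
pCAG_Xph15-SNAPf-CCR5TC is a mammalian expression plasmid of about 7.4 kb built on a pCAG backbone. It is propagated in E. coli through a ColE1/pUC-type origin and selected with ampicillin via the β-lactamase gene. The feature annotation describes that origin as high-copy, whereas the catalogue entry lists the plasmid as low copy. An SV40 origin fragment is also present in the backbone, along with residual lac and T3 promoter elements that play no evident role in the payload.

Expression is driven by the CAG promoter, annotated here as the CMV immediate-early enhancer followed by the chicken β-actin/rabbit β-globin chimeric intron. The open reading frame begins with Xph15, a synthetic binder specific for the synaptic scaffold protein PSD-95. The annotation software matches this region to a fibronectin fragment, consistent with a fibronectin-domain-derived scaffold. Xph15 is fused at its C terminus to SNAPf, the fast-reacting SNAP-tag variant that covalently captures benzylguanine-conjugated dyes. Next comes the CCR5 left-handed zinc-finger domain and then a KRAB(A) transcriptional repressor domain, which is picked up as a ZNF720-like fragment. Downstream lie a short chimeric intron, a WPRE to enhance transcript expression, and bGH and rabbit β-globin polyadenylation signals.

In designs of this type, the zinc finger–KRAB module usually provides transcriptional autoregulation. Probe that is not bound to its target enters the nucleus and represses its own expression, which limits background from excess unbound binder. However, the feature table does not annotate a zinc-finger binding site, so this mechanism is not confirmed by the record. The construct serves as a minimally interfering probe for labelling endogenous PSD-95 with SNAP ligands for advanced fluorescence imaging.
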