Features (pLannotate 1.2.2; 27 found; start..end, strand, type, name):
      5..23      +  enhancer       CMV enhancer (fragment): human cytomegalovirus immediate early enhancer
     40..419     +  enhancer       CMV enhancer: human cytomegalovirus immediate early enhancer
    697..1713    +  intron         chimeric intron: chimera between introns from chicken β-actin and rabbit β-globin
   1711..1767    +  CDS            HBB (fragment): HBB_LEPEU - Experimental evidence at protein level: Swiss-Prot protein existence level 1. Involved in oxygen transport from the lung to the various peripheral tissues. From Lepus europaeus (European hare).
   1767..1784    +  misc_feature   MCS (fragment): multiple cloning site
   1800..2078    +  CDS            FINC_PLEWA (fragment): Experimental evidence at transcript level: Swiss-Prot protein existence level 2. Fibronectins bind cell surfaces and various compounds including collagen, fibrin, heparin, DNA, and actin. Fibronectins are involved in cell adhesion, cell motility, opsonization, wound healing, and maintenance of cell shape. May be involved in osteoblast compaction (By similarity). From Pleurodeles waltl (Iberian ribbed newt).
   2109..2651    +  CDS            SNAP-tag®: human O6-alkylguanine-DNA-alkyltransferase variant that forms covalent bonds with benzylguanine derivatives fast-reacting variant, optimized for mammalian expression
   2721..3062    +  CDS            CCR5TC: zinc-finger domain from the CCR5-224 (+) zinc-finger nuclease that recognizes the left half-site target sequence in the human CCR5 gene (Perez et al., 2008; Gross et al., 2013)
   3120..3236    +  CDS            ZNF720 (fragment): ZN720_HUMAN - Experimental evidence at protein level: Swiss-Prot protein existence level 1. From Homo sapiens (Human).
   3285..3417    +  intron         chimeric intron: chimera between introns from human β-globin and immunoglobulin heavy chain genes
   3426..4014    +  misc_feature   WPRE: woodchuck hepatitis virus posttranscriptional regulatory element
   4018..4034    +  misc_feature   MCS (fragment): pUC18/19 multiple cloning site
   4047..4158    +  polyA_signal   bGH poly(A) signal: bovine growth hormone polyadenylation signal
   4254..4272    -  promoter       T3 promoter: promoter for bacteriophage T3 RNA polymerase
   4323..4379    +  CDS            HBB (fragment): HBB_PONPY - Experimental evidence at transcript level: Swiss-Prot protein existence level 2. Involved in oxygen transport from the lung to the various peripheral tissues. From Pongo pygmaeus (Bornean orangutan).
   4454..4509    +  polyA_signal   β-globin poly(A) signal: rabbit β-globin polyadenylation signal (Gil and Proudfoot, 1987)
   4894..4910    -  protein_bind   lac operator: The lac repressor binds to the lac operator to inhibit transcription in E. coli. This inhibition can be relieved by adding lactose or isopropyl-β-D-thiogalactopyranoside (IPTG). lac repressor encoded by lacI
   4918..4948    -  promoter       lac promoter: promoter for the E. coli lac operon
   4963..4984    -  protein_bind   CAP binding site: CAP binding activates transcription in the presence of cAMP. E. coli catabolite activator protein
   4997..5036    -  CDS            lacI (fragment): lac repressor; lacI; The lac repressor binds to the lac operator to inhibit transcription in E. coli. This inhibition can be relieved by adding lactose or isopropyl-β-D-thiogalactopyranoside (IPTG).
   5043..5065    +  promoter       SV40 promoter (fragment): SV40 enhancer and early promoter
   5089..5224    +  rep_origin     SV40 ori: SV40 origin of replication
   5244..5378    +  polyA_signal   SV40 poly(A) signal: SV40 polyadenylation signal
   5380..5434    -  CDS            lacI (fragment): lac repressor; lacI; The lac repressor binds to the lac operator to inhibit transcription in E. coli. This inhibition can be relieved by adding lactose or isopropyl-β-D-thiogalactopyranoside (IPTG).
   5617..6205    -  rep_origin     ori: high-copy-number ColE1/pMB1/pBR322/pUC origin of replication
   6376..7236    -  CDS            AmpR: β-lactamase; bla; confers resistance to ampicillin, carbenicillin, and related antibiotics
   7237..7341    -  promoter       AmpR promoter: bla
>Addgene plasmid #135536 | pCAG_Xph15-SNAPf-CCR5TC | addgene full sequence | sequence record 274697 | Addgene NGS Result
GGTCGACATTGATTATTGACTAGAGTCATCCTCATCGTCGACATTGATTATTGACTAGTTATTAATAGTA
ATCAATTACGGGGTCATTAGTTCATAGCCCATATATGGAGTTCCGCGTTACATAACTTACGGTAAATGGC
CCGCCTGGCTGACCGCCCAACGACCCCCGCCCATTGACGTCAATAATGACGTATGTTCCCATAGTAACGC
CAATAGGGACTTTCCATTGACGTCAATGGGTGGAGTATTTACGGTAAACTGCCCACTTGGCAGTACATCA
AGTGTATCATATGCCAAGTACGCCCCCTATTGACGTCAATGACGGTAAATGGCCCGCCTGGCATTATGCC
CAGTACATGACCTTATGGGACTTTCCTACTTGGCAGTACATCTACGTATTAGTCATCGCTATTACCATGG
TCGAGGTGAGCCCCACGTTCTGCTTCACTCTCCCCATCTCCCCCCCCTCCCCACCCCCAATTTTGTATTT
ATTTATTTTTTAATTATTTTGTGCAGCGATGGGGGCGGGGGGGGGGGGGGSGCGCGCCRGGGGGGGGGGG
GGGGGGGGGGGGGGGGGGGGGGGSGRGGSGGRGAGGTGCGGCGGCAGCCAATCAGAGCGGCGCGCTCCGA
AAGTTTCCTTTTATGGCGAGGCGGCGGCGGCGGCGGCCCTATAAAAAGCGAAGCGCGCGGCGGGCGGGAG
TCGCTGCGCGCTGCCTTCGCCCCGTGCCCCGCTCCGCCGCCGCCTCGCGCCGCCCGCCCCGGCTCTGACT
GACCGCGTTACTCCCACAGGTGAGCGGGCGGGACGGCCCTTCTCCTCCGGGCTGTAATTAGCGCTTGGTT
TAATGACGGCTTGTTTCTTTTCTGTGGCTGCGTGAAAGCCTTGAGGGGCTCCGGGAGGGCCCTTTGTGCG
GGGGGAGCGGCTCGGGGGGTGCGTGCGTGTGTGTGTGCGTGGGGAGCGCCGCGTGCGGCTCCGCGCTGCC
CGGCGGCTGTGAGCGCTGCGGGCGCGGCGCGGGGCTTTGTGCGCTCCGCAGTGTGCGCGAGGGGAGCGCG
GCCGGGGGCGGTGCCCCGCGGTGCGGGGGGGGCTGCGAGGGGAACAAAGGCTGCGTGCGGGGTGTGTGCG
TGGGGGGGTGAGCAGGGGGTGTGGGCGCGTCGGTCGGGCTGCAACCCCCCCTGCACCCCCCTCCCCGAGT
TGCTGAGCACGGCCCGGCTTCGGGTGCGGGGCTCCGTACGGGGCGTGGCGCGGGGCTCGCCGTGCCGGGC
GGGGGGTGGCGGCAGGTGGGGGTGCCGGGCGGGGCGGGGCCGCCTCGGGCCGGGGRGGGCTCGGGGGAGG
GGCGCGGCGGCCCCCGGAGCGCCGGCGGCTGTCGAGGCGCGGCGAGCCGCAGCCATTGCCTTTTATGGTA
ATCGTGCGAGAGGGCGCAGGGACTTCCTTTGTCCCAAATCTGTGCGGAGCCGAAATCTGGGAGGCGCCGC
CGCACCCCCTCTAGCGGGCGCGGGGCGAAGCGGTGCGGCGCCGGCAGGAAGGAAATGGGCGGGGAGGGCC
TTCGTGCGTCGCCGCGCCGCCGTCCCCTTCTCCCTCTCCAGCCTCGGGGCTGTCCGCGGGGGGACGGCTG
CCTTCGGGGGGGACGGGGCAGGGCGGGGTTCGGCTTCTGGCGTGTGACCGGCGGCTCTAGAGCCTCTGCT
AACCATGTTCATGCCTTCTTCTTTTTCCTACAGCTCCTGGGCAACGTGCTGGTTATTGTGCTGTCTCATC
ATTTTGGCAAAGAATTCGGTACCGCGGGCCCGGGGCCACCATGGCGGGCAGCTCTGTCAGTTCCGTGCCG
ACCAAACTGGAAGTGGTTGCGGCCACCCCGACGTCTCTGCTGATCAGCTGGGATGCAGGGCCTCGTAATG
TCAGTTATTACCGTATCACCTATGGCGAAACGGGCGGTAACTCCCCGGTTCAGGAATTCACCGTCCCGGG
TAGTTCCTCAACCGCAACGATTTCCGGCCTGTCACCGGGTGTCGACTATACCATTACGGTTTACGCTTCT
GGTCATGTTAGTACGCTGATGACGCCGATTTCTATCAATTACCGTACCGGTAGCGGCTCCAGTAGATCTG
GTAGCGGCGACAAAGACTGCGAAATGAAGCGCACCACCCTGGATAGCCCTCTGGGCAAGCTGGAACTGTC
TGGGTGCGAACAGGGCCTGCACCGTATCATCTTCCTGGGCAAAGGAACATCTGCCGCCGACGCCGTGGAA
GTGCCTGCCCCAGCCGCCGTGCTGGGCGGACCAGAGCCACTGATGCAGGCCACCGCCTGGCTCAACGCCT
ACTTTCACCAGCCTGAGGCCATCGAGGAGTTCCCTGTGCCAGCCCTGCACCACCCAGTGTTCCAGCAGGA
GAGCTTTACCCGCCAGGTGCTGTGGAAACTGCTGAAAGTGGTGAAGTTCGGAGAGGTCATCAGCTACAGC
CACCTGGCCGCCCTGGCCGGCAATCCCGCCGCCACCGCCGCCGTGAAAACCGCCCTGAGCGGAAATCCCG
TGCCCATTCTGATCCCCTGCCACCGGGTGGTGCAGGGCGACCTGGACGTGGGGGGCTACGAGGGCGGGCT
CGCCGTGAAAGAGTGGCTGCTGGCCCACGAGGGCCACAGACTGGGCAAGCCTGGGCTGGGTCCTGCAGGC
GGTAGCGGCTCCTCTGCTAGCGGAGCTGGCGCTGGAGCGGGTGCAGGGGCTGGCTCTAGATTCCAGTGCC
GGATCTGCATGCGGAACTTCAGCGACCGGTCCAACCTGAGCAGGCACATCAGAACCCACACCGGAGAAAA
GCCCTTCGCCTGCGACATTTGCGGCCGGAAGTTCGCCATCAGCAGCAACCTGAACAGCCACACCAAGATC
CACACTGGCAGCCAGAAACCTTTCCAGTGCAGAATTTGTATGAGAAACTTTAGCAGAAGCGACAACCTGG
CCAGACACATCCGGACACATACTGGTGAAAAACCTTTTGCCTGTGATATCTGTGGCAGAAAGTTTGCCAC
CTCCGGCAATCTGACCCGGCACACAAAGATTCACCTGCGGGGCAGCCAGCTATCGATTGTCGACGCTCCT
GAACAACGTGAAGGTGCTTCTCAAGTTTCTGTTTCTGTTACTTTTGAAGATGTTGCTGTTCTTTTTACTC
GTGATGAATGGAAAAAACTTGATCTTTCTCAACGTTCTCTTTATCGTGAAGTTATGCTTGAAAATTATTC
TAATCTTGCTTCTATGGCTTAAACGCGTTGTACAAGTAAAGCGGCCCCGGACTCGAGGCCGCAGGTAAGT
ATCAAGGTTACAAGACAGGTTTAAGGAGACCAATAGAAACTGGGCTTGTCGAGACAGAGAAGACTCTTGC
GTTTCTGATAGGCACCTATTGGTCTTACTGACATCCACTTTGCCTTTCTCTCCACAGGTGTCGACAATCA
ACCTCTGGATTACAAAATTTGTGAAAGATTGACTGGTATTCTTAACTATGTTGCTCCTTTTACGCTATGT
GGATACGCTGCTTTAATGCCTTTGTATCATGCTATTGCTTCCCGTATGGCTTTCATTTTCTCCTCCTTGT
ATAAATCCTGGTTGCTGTCTCTTTATGAGGAGTTGTGGCCCGTTGTCAGGCAACGTGGCGTGGTGTGCAC
TGTGTTTGCTGACGCAACCCCCACTGGTTGGGGCATTGCCACCACCTGTCAGCTCCTTTCCGGGACTTTC
GCTTTCCCCCTCCCTATTGCCACGGCGGAACTCATCGCCGCCTGCCTTGCCCGCTGCTGGACAGGGGCTC
GGCTGTTGGGCACTGACAATTCCGTGGTGTTGTCGGGGAAGCTGACGTCCTTTCCATGGCTGCTCGCCTG
TGTTGCCACCTGGATTCTGCGCGGGACGTCCTTCTGCTACGTCCCTTCGGCCCTCAATCCAGCGGACCTT
CCTTCCCGCGGCCTGCTGCCGGCTCTGCGGCCTCTTCCGCGTCTTCGCCTTCGCCCTCAGACGAGTCGGA
TCTCCCTTTGGGCCGCCTCCCCGCCTGGAATTCGAGCTCGGTACGATCAGCCTCGACTGTGCCTTCTAGT
TGCCAGCCATCTGTTGTTTGCCCCTCCCCCGTGCCTTCCTTGACCCTGGAAGGTGCCACTCCCACTGTCC
TTTCCTAATAAAATGAGGAAATTGCATCGCATTGTCTGAGTAGGTGTCATTCTATTCTGGGGGGTGGGGT
GGGGCAGGACAGCAAGGGGGAGGATTGGGAAGACAATAGCCCAGCTTTTGTTCCCTTTAGTGAGGGTTAA
TTGCGCGCTTGGCGTAATCATGGTCATAGSYKWWTYCWSTSYKMARKTGYWRGCTGCCTATCAGAAGGTG
GTGGCTGGTGTGGCCAATGCCCTGGCTCACAAATACCACTGAGATCGATCTTTTTCCCTCTGCCAAAAAT
TATGGGGACATCATGAAGCCCCTTGAGCATCTGACTTCTGGCTAATAAAGGAAATTTATTTTCATTGCAA
TAGTGTGTTGGAATTTTTTGTGTCTCTCACTCGGAAGGACATATGGGAGGGCAAATCATTTAAAACATCA
GAATGAGTATTTGGTTTAGAGTTTGGCAACATATGCCCATATGCTGGCTGCCATGAACAAAGGTTGGCTA
TAAAGAGGTCATCAGTATATGAAACAGCCCCCTGCTGTCCATTCCTTATTCCATAGAAAAGCCTTGACTT
GAGGTTAGATTTTTTTTATATTTTGTTTTGTGTTATTTTTTTCTTTAACATCCCTAAAATTTTCCTTACA
TGTTTTACTAGCCAGATTTTTCCTCCTCTCCTGACTACTCCCAGTCATAGCTGTCCCTCTTCTCTTATGG
AGATCCCTCGACCTGCAGCCCAAGCTTGGCGTAATCATGGTCATAGCTGTTTCCTGTGTGAAATTGTTAT
CCGCTCACAATTCCACACAACATACGAGCCGGAAGCATAAAGTGTAAAGCCTGGGGTGCCTAATGAGTGA
GCTAACTCACATTAATTGCGTTGCGCTCACTGCCCGCTTTCCAGTCGGGAAACCTGTCGTGCCAGCGGAT
CCGCATCTCAATTAGTCAGCAACCATAGTCCCGCCCCTAACTCCGCCCATCCCGCCCCTAACTCCGCCCA
GTTCCGCCCATTCTCCGCCCCATGGCTGACTAATTTTTTTTATTTATGCAGAGGCCGAGGCCGCCTCGGC
CTCTGAGCTATTCCAGAAGTAGTGAGGAGGCTTTTTTGGAGGCCTAGGCTTTTGCAAAAAGCTAACTTGT
TTATTGCAGCTTATAATGGTTACAAATAAAGCAATAGCATCACAAATTTCACAAATAAAGCATTTTTTTC
ACTGCATTCTAGTTGTGGTTTGTCCAAACTCATCAATGTATCTTATCATGTCTGGATCCGCTGCATTAAT
GAATCGGCCAACGCGCGGGGAGAGGCGGTTTGCGTATTGGGCGCTCTTCCGCTTCCTCGCTCACTGACTC
GCTGCGCTCGGTCGTTCGGCTGCGGCGAGCGGTATCAGCTCACTCAAAGGCGGTAATACGGTTATCCACA
GAATCAGGGGATAACGCAGGAAAGAACATGTGAGCAAAAGGCCAGCAAAAGGCCAGGAACCGTAAAAAGG
CCGCGTTGCTGGCGTTTTTCCATAGGCTCCGCCCCCCTGACGAGCATCACAAAAATCGACGCTCAAGTCA
GAGGTGGCGAAACCCGACAGGACTATAAAGATACCAGGCGTTTCCCCCTGGAAGCTCCCTCGTGCGCTCT
CCTGTTCCGACCCTGCCGCTTACCGGATACCTGTCCGCCTTTCTCCCTTCGGGAAGCGTGGCGCTTTCTC
ATAGCTCACGCTGTAGGTATCTCAGTTCGGTGTAGGTCGTTCGCTCCAAGCTGGGCTGTGTGCACGAACC
CCCCGTTCAGCCCGACCGCTGCGCCTTATCCGGTAACTATCGTCTTGAGTCCAACCCGGTAAGACACGAC
TTATCGCCACTGGCAGCAGCCACTGGTAACAGGATTAGCAGAGCGAGGTATGTAGGCGGTGCTACAGAGT
TCTTGAAGTGGTGGCCTAACTACGGCTACACTAGAAGAACAGTATTTGGTATCTGCGCTCTGCTGAAGCC
AGTTACCTTCGGAAAAAGAGTTGGTAGCTCTTGATCCGGCAAACAAACCACCGCTGGTAGCGGTGGTTTT
TTTGTTTGCAAGCAGCAGATTACGCGCAGAAAAAAAGGATCTCAAGAAGATCCTTTGATCTTTTCTACGG
GGTCTGACGCTCAGTGGAACGAAAACTCACGTTAAGGGATTTTGGTCATGAGATTATCAAAAAGGATCTT
CACCTAGATCCTTTTAAATTAAAAATGAAGTTTTAAATCAATCTAAAGTATATATGAGTAAACTTGGTCT
GACAGTTACCAATGCTTAATCAGTGAGGCACCTATCTCAGCGATCTGTCTATTTCGTTCATCCATAGTTG
CCTGACTCCCCGTCGTGTAGATAACTACGATACGGGAGGGCTTACCATCTGGCCCCAGTGCTGCAATGAT
ACCGCGAGACCCACGCTCACCGGCTCCAGATTTATCAGCAATAAACCAGCCAGCCGGAAGGGCCGAGCGC
AGAAGTGGTCCTGCAACTTTATCCGCCTCCATCCAGTCTATTAATTGTTGCCGGGAAGCTAGAGTAAGTA
GTTCGCCAGTTAATAGTTTGCGCAACGTTGTTGCCATTGCTACAGGCATCGTGGTGTCACGCTCGTCGTT
TGGTATGGCTTCATTCAGCTCCGGTTCCCAACGATCAAGGCGAGTTACATGATCCCCCATGTTGTGCAAA
AAAGCGGTTAGCTCCTTCGGTCCTCCGATCGTTGTCAGAAGTAAGTTGGCCGCAGTGTTATCACTCATGG
TTATGGCAGCACTGCATAATTCTCTTACTGTCATGCCATCCGTAAGATGCTTTTCTGTGACTGGTGAGTA
CTCAACCAAGTCATTCTGAGAATAGTGTATGCGGCGACCGAGTTGCTCTTGCCCGGCGTCAATACGGGAT
AATACCGCGCCACATAGCAGAACTTTAAAAGTGCTCATCATTGGAAAACGTTCTTCGGGGCGAAAACTCT
CAAGGATCTTACCGCTGTTGAGATCCAGTTCGATGTAACCCACTCGTGCACCCAACTGATCTTCAGCATC
TTTTACTTTCACCAGCGTTTCTGGGTGAGCAAAAACAGGAAGGCAAAATGCCGCAAAAAAGGGAATAAGG
GCGACACGGAAATGTTGAATACTCATACTCTTCCTTTTTCAATATTATTGAAGCATTTATCAGGGTTATT
GTCTCATGAGCGGATACATATTTGAATGTATTTAGAAAAATAAACAAATAGGGGTTCCGCGCACATTTCC
CCGAAAAGTGCCACCTG
